>Addgene plasmid #161608 | pUD-MSP1D1 | addgene full sequence | sequence record 317655 | Addgene NGS Result
AGCCAGCCAGACGCAGACGCGCCGAGACAGAACTTAATGGGCCCGCTAACAGCGCGATTTGCTGGTGACC
CAATGCGACCAGATGCTCCACGCCCAGTCGCGTACCGTCTTCATGGGAGAAAATAATACTGTTGATGGGT
GTCTGGTCAGAGACATCAAGAAATAACGCCGGAACATTAGTGCAGGCAGCTTCCACAGCAATGGCATCCT
GGTCATCCAGCGGATAGTTAATGATCAGCCCACTGACGCGTTGCGCGAGAAGATTGTGCACCGCCGCTTT
ACAGGCTTCGACGCCGCTTCGTTCTACCATCGACACCACCACGCTGGCACCCAGTTGATCGGCGCGAGAT
TTAATCGCCGCGACAATTTGCGACGGCGCGTGCAGGGCCAGACTGGAGGTGGCAACGCCAATCAGCAACG
ACTGTTTGCCCGCCAGTTGTTGTGCCACGCGGTTGGGAATGTAATTCAGCTCCGCCATCGCCGCTTCCAC
TTTTTCCCGCGTTTTCGCAGAAACGTGGCTGGCCTGGTTCACCACGCGGGAAACGGTCTGATAAGAGACA
CCGGCATACTCTGCGACATCGTATAACGTTACTGGTTTCACATTCACCACCCTGAATTGACTCTCTTCCG
GGCGCTATCATGCCATACCGCGAAAGGTTTTGCGCCATTCGATGGTGTCCGGGATCTCGACGCTCTCCCT
TATGCGACTCCTGCATTAGGAAGCAGCCCAGTAGTAGGTTGAGGCCGTTGAGCACCGCCGCCGCAAGGAA
TGGTGCATGCAAGGAGATGGCGCCCAACAGTCCCCCGGCCACGGGGCCTGCCACCATACCCACGCCGAAA
CAAGCGCTCATGAGCCCGAAGTGGCGAGCCCGATCTTCCCCATCGGTGATGTCGGCGATATAGGCGCCAG
CAACCGCACCTGTGGCGCCGGTGATGCCGGCCACGATGCGTCCGGCGTAGAGGATCGAGATCTCGATCCC
GCGAAATTAATACGACTCACTATAGGGGAATTGTGAGCGGATAACAATTCCCCTCTAGAAATAATTTTGT
TTAACTTTAAGAAGGAGATATACCATGGGTCATCATCATCATCATCATCACGATTATGATATTCCTACTA
CTGAGAATTTGTATTTTCAGGGTTCTACCTTCAGTAAACTTCGCGAACAACTGGGCCCCGTGACGCAGGA
ATTCTTCGACAACCTGGAAAAAGAAACCGAGGGACTGCGTCAGGAAATGTCCAAAGATTTAGAAGAGGTG
AAGGCCAAGGTTCAGCCATTTCTCGATGACTTTCAGAAAAAATTCCAGGAAGAGATGGAATTATTTCGTC
AAAAGGTGGAACCGCTGCGTGCGGAACTGCAAGAGGGGGCACGCCAAAAACTCCATGAGCTCCAAGAGAA
GCTCAGCCCATTAGGCGAAGAAATGCGCGATCGCGCCCGTGCACATGTTGATGCACTCCGGACTCATTTG
GCGCCGTTTTCGGATGAACTTCGCCAGCGTTTGGCCGCACGTCTGGAGGCGCTGAAAGAAAACGGGGGTG
CCCGCTTGGCTGAGTTCCACGCGAAAGCGACAGAACACCTGAGCACCTTGAGCGAAAAAGCGAAACCGGC
GCTGGAAGATCTACGCCAGGGCTTATTGCCTGTTCTTGAGAGCTTTAAAGTCAGTTTTCTGTCAGCTCTG
GAAGAATTTACTAAAAAGCTGAATACCCAGTAAGCTTGCGGCCGACTCGAGCACCACCACCACCACCACT
GAGATCCGGCTGCTAACAAAGCCCGAAAGGAAGCTGAGTTGGCTGCTGCCACCGCTGAGCAATAACTAGC
ATAACCCCTTGGGGCCTCTAAACGGGTCTTGAGGGGTTTTTTGCTGAAAGGAGGAACTATATCCGGATTG
GCGAATGGG
[124 nt withheld, positions 1900-2023]
C
[91 nt withheld, positions 2025-2115]
A
[49 nt withheld, positions 2117-2165]
CCTTTGACGTTGGAGTCCACGTTCTTT
[37 nt withheld, positions 2193-2229]
ACCCTATCTCGGTCTATTCTTTTGATTTATAAGGGATTTTGCCGATTTCGGCCTATTGGTTAAAAAATGA
GCTGATTTAACAAAAATTTAACGCGAATTTTAACAAAATATTAACGCTTACAATTTAGGTGGCACTTTTC
GGGGAAATGTGCGCGGAACCCCTATTTGTTTATTTTTCTAAATACATTCAAATATGTATCCGCTCATGAA
TTAATTCTTAGAAAAACTCATCGAGCATCAAATGAAACTGCAATTTATTCATATCAGGATTATCAATACC
ATATTTTTGAAAAAGCCGTTTCTGTAATGAAGGAGAAAACTCACCGAGGCAGTTCCATAGGATGGCAAGA
TCCTGGTATCGGTCTGCGATTCCGACTCGTCCAACATCAATACAACCTATTAATTTCCCCTCGTCAAAAA
TAAGGTTATCAAGTGAGAAATCACCATGAGTGACGACTGAATCCGGTGAGAATGGCAAAAGTTTATGCAT
TTCTTTCCAGACTTGTTCAACAGGCCAGCCATTACGCTCGTCATCAAAATCACTCGCATCAACCAAACCG
TTATTCATTCGTGATTGCGCCTGAGCGAGACGAAATACGCGATCGCTGTTAAAAGGACAATTACAAACAG
GAATCGAATGCAACCGGCGCAGGAACACTGCCAGCGCATCAACAATATTTTCACCTGAATCAGGATATTC
TTCTAATACCTGGAATGCTGTTTTCCCGGGGATCGCAGTGGTGAGTAACCATGCATCATCAGGAGTACGG
ATAAAATGCTTGATGGTCGGAAGAGGCATAAATTCCGTCAGCCAGTTTAGTCTGACCATCTCATCTGTAA
CATCATTGGCAACGCTACCTTTGCCATGTTTCAGAAACAACTCTGGCGCATCGGGCTTCCCATACAATCG
ATAGATTGTCGCACCTGATTGCCCGACATTATCGCGAGCCCATTTATACCCATATAAATCAGCATCCATG
TTGGAATTTAATCGCGGCCTAGAGCAAGACGTTTCCCGTTGAATATGGCTCATAACACCCCTTGTATTAC
TGTTTATGTAAGCAGACAGTTTTATTGTTCATGACCAAAATCCCTTAACGTGAGTTTTCGTTCCACTGAG
CGTCAGACCCCGTAGAAAAGATCAAAGGATCTTCTTGAAATCCTTTTTTTCTGCGCGTAATCTGCTGCTT
GCAAACAAAAAAACCACCGCTACCAGCGGTGGTTTGTTTGCCGGATCAAGAGCTACCAACTCTTTTTCCG
AAGGTAACTGGCTTCAGCAGAGCGCAGATACCAAATACTGTCCTTCTAGTGTAGCCGTAGTTAGGCCACC
ACTTCAAGAACTCTGTAGCACCGCCTACATACCTCGCTCTGCTAATCCTGTTACCAGTGGCTGCTGCCAG
TGGCGATAAGTCGTGTCTTACCGGGTTGGACTCAAGACGATAGTTACCGGATAAGGCGCAGCGGTCGGGC
TGAACGGGGGGTTCGTGCACACAGCCCAGCTTGGAGCGAACGACCTACACCGAACTGAGATACCTACAGC
GTGAGCTATGAGAAAGCGCCACGCTTCCCGAAGGGAGAAAGGCGGACAGGTATCCGGTAAGCGGCAGGGT
CGGAACAGGAGAGCGCACGAGGGAGCTTCCAGGGGGAAACGCCTGGTATCTTTATAGTCCTGTCGGGTTT
CGCCACCACTGACTTGAGCGTCGATTTTTGTGATGCTCGTCAGGGGGGCGGAGCCTATGGAAAAACGCCA
GCAACGCGGCCTTTTTACGGTTCCTGGCCTTTTGCTGGCCTTTTGCTCACATGTTCTTTCCTGCGTTATC
CCCTGATTCTGTGGATAACCGTATTACCGCCTTTGAGTGAGCTGATACCGCTCGCCGCAGCCGAACGACC
GAGCGCAGCGAGTCAGTGAGCGAGGAAGCGGAAGAGCGCCTGATGCGGTATTTTCTCCTTACGCATCTGT
GCGGTATTTCACACCGCAATGGTGCACTCTCAGTACAATCTGCTCTGATGCCGCATAGTTAAGCCAGTAT
ACACTCCGCTATCGCTACGTGACTGGGTCATGGCTGCGCCCCGACACCCGCCAACACCCGCTGACGCGCC
CTGACGGGCTTGTCTGCTCCCGGCATCCGCTTACAGACAAGCTGTGACCGTCTCCGGGAGCTGCATGTGT
CAGAGGTTTTCACCGTCATCACCGAAACGCGCGAGGCAGCTGCGGTAAAGCTCATCAGCGTGGTCGTGAA
GCGATTCACAGATGTCTGCCTGTTCATCCGCGTCCAGCTCGTTGAGTTTCTCCAGAAGCGTTAATGTCTG
GCTTCTGATAAAGCGGGCCATGTTAAGGGCGGTTTTTTCCTGTTTGGTCACTGATGCCTCCGTGTAAGGG
GGATTTCTGTTCATGGGGGTAATGATACCGATGAAACGAGAGAGGATGCTCACGATACGGGTTACTGATG
ATGAACATGCCCGGTTACTGGAACGTTGTGAGGGTAAACAACTGGCGGTATGGATGCGGCGGGACCAGAG
AAAAATCACTCAGGGTCAATGCCAGCGCTTCGTTAATACAGATGTAGGTGTTCCACAGGGTAGCCAGCAG
CATCCTGCGATGCAGATCCGGAACATAATGGTGCAGGGCGCTGACTTCCGCGTTTCCAGACTTTACGAAA
CACGGAAACCGAAGACCATTCATGTTGTTGCTCAGGTCGCAGACGTTTTGCAGCAGCAGTCGCTTCACGT
TCGCTCGCGTATCGGTGATTCATTCTGCTAACCAGTAAGGCAACCCCGCCAGCCTAGCCGGGTCCTCAAC
GACAGGAGCACGATCATGCGCACCCGTGGGGCCGCCATGCCGGCGATAATGGCCTGCTTCTCGCCGAAAC
GTTTGGTGGCGGGACCAGTGACGAAGGCTTGAGCGAGGGCGTGCAAGATTCCGAATACCGCAAGCGACAG
GCCGATCATCGTCGCGCTCCAGCGAAAGCGGTCCTCGCCGAAAATGACCCAGAGCGCTGCCGGCACCTGT
CCTACGAGTTGCATGATAAAGAAGACAGTCATAAGTGCGGCGACGATAGTCATGCCCCGCGCCCACCGGA
AGGAGCTGACTGGGTTGAAGGCTCTCAAGGGCATCGGTCGAGATCCCGGTGCCTAATGAGTGAGCTAACT
TACATTAATTGCGTTGCGCTCACTGCCCGCTTTCCAGTCGGGAAACCTGTCGTGCCAGCTGCATTAATGA
ATCGGCCAACGCGCGGGGAGAGGCGGTTTGCGTATTGGGCGCCAGGGTGGTTTTTCTTTTCACCAGTGAG
ACGGGCAACAGCTGATTGCCCTTCACCGCCTGGCCCTGAGAGAGTTGCAGCAAGCGGTCCACGCTGGTTT
GCCCCAGCAGGCGAAAATCCTGTTTGATGGTGGTTAACGGCGGGATATAACATGAGCTGTCTTCGGTATC
GTCGTATCCCACTACCGAGATATCCGCACCAACGCGCAGCCCGGACTCGGTAATGGCGCGCATTGCGCCC
AGCGCCATCTGATCGTTGGCAACCAGCATCGCAGTGGGAACGATGCCCTCATTCAGCATTTGCATGGTTT
GTTGAAAACCGGACATGGCACTCCAGTCGCCTTCCCGTTCCGCTATCGGCTGAATTTGATTGCGAGTGAG
ATATTTATGCC
Features (pLannotate 1.2.2; 20 found; start..end, strand, type, name):
    602..679     -  promoter       lacI promoter: lacI
    687..966     -  CDS            TcR (fragment): tetracycline efflux protein; tet; confers resistance to tetracycline
    988..1006    +  promoter       T7 promoter: promoter for bacteriophage T7 RNA polymerase
   1007..1031    +  protein_bind   lac operator: The lac repressor binds to the lac operator to inhibit transcription in E. coli. This inhibition can be relieved by adding lactose or isopropyl-β-D-thiogalactopyranoside (IPTG). lac repressor encoded by lacI
   1046..1068    +  RBS            RBS: efficient ribosome binding site from bacteriophage T7 gene 10 (Olins and Rangwala, 1989)
   1081..1098    +  CDS            capTEV™ (fragment): composite tag for in vivo biotinylation, TEV protease cleavage, and 6xHis tagging
   1144..1710    +  CDS            APOA1 (fragment): APOA1_PONAB - Experimental evidence at protein level: Swiss-Prot protein existence level 1. Participates in the reverse transport of cholesterol from tissues to the liver for excretion by promoting cholesterol efflux from tissues and by acting as a cofactor for the lecithin cholesterol acyltransferase (LCAT). As part of the SPAP complex, activates spermatozoa motility (By similarity). From Pongo abelii (Sumatran orangutan) (Pongo pygmaeus abelii).
   1732..1749    +  CDS            9xHis (fragment): 9xHis affinity tag
   1759..1808    +  CDS            SET1 (fragment): solubility-enhancement tag derived from T7 phage gene 10B
   1816..1863    +  terminator     T7 terminator: transcription terminator for bacteriophage T7 RNA polymerase
   1900..2328    +  rep_origin     f1 ori (sequence partly withheld): f1 bacteriophage origin of replication; arrow indicates direction of (+) strand synthesis
   2381..2438    +  promoter       AmpR promoter (fragment): bla
   2447..3262    -  CDS            KanR: aminoglycoside phosphotransferase; aph(3')-Ia; confers resistance to kanamycin in bacteria or G418 (Geneticin®) in eukaryotes
   3384..3972    +  rep_origin     ori: high-copy-number ColE1/pMB1/pBR322/pUC origin of replication
   4158..4297    -  misc_feature   bom: basis of mobility region from pBR322
   4399..4590    -  CDS            rop: Rop protein, which maintains plasmids at low copy number; rop
   4607..4987    +  CDS            YPB1_ECOLX: Protein predicted: Swiss-Prot protein existence level 4. From Escherichia coli.
   5059..5350    -  CDS            TcR (fragment): tetracycline efflux protein; tet; confers resistance to tetracycline
   5365..5386    -  protein_bind   CAP binding site: CAP binding activates transcription in the presence of cAMP. E. coli catabolite activator protein
   5399..601     -  CDS            lacI (across the origin): lac repressor; lacI; The lac repressor binds to the lac operator to inhibit transcription in E. coli. This inhibition can be relieved by adding lactose or isopropyl-β-D-thiogalactopyranoside (IPTG).
