[The description below was written by a language model from this plasmid's Addgene catalogue record and pLannotate feature annotations shown in this document.]
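Description:
pUD-MSP1D1 is a bacterial expression plasmid built on the pET-28a backbone for producing an "ultra-dark" variant of the membrane scaffold protein MSP1D1, the apolipoprotein A-I–derived belt protein used to assemble Nanodiscs. The sequenced plasmid is 5,880 nt and is maintained in E. coli through a ColE1/pMB1-type origin with the adjacent bom and rop elements typical of pET vectors. The catalogue lists it as high copy, although rop normally moderates copy number. Selection is by kanamycin via the aph(3')-Ia gene. An f1 origin is also present. The short tetracycline-resistance fragments and the AmpR promoter fragment in the annotation are backbone remnants rather than functional markers.

The insert is a synthetic gene of about 640 bp cloned between NcoI and HindIII, in which every tryptophan and tyrosine of MSP1D1 has been replaced by phenylalanine. The annotation software recognises its core as an APOA1 fragment, consistent with the scaffold protein's origin. The name and mutations suggest the aim is to eliminate the scaffold's intrinsic aromatic fluorescence so that it does not obscure signals from an embedded membrane protein. Expression is driven by the T7 promoter with a downstream lac operator, the T7 gene 10 ribosome binding site and a T7 terminator. The plasmid-borne lacI keeps the cassette repressed until induction with IPTG, and a host supplying T7 RNA polymerase, such as a DE3 lysogen, is required.

The protein carries an N-terminal 7-His tag for affinity purification. The annotation matches this region to a composite His/TEV tag, but the record does not confirm a TEV cleavage site. The vector's own histidine-tag sequence lies downstream of the insert, and the record does not indicate that it is translated.
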