Addgene plasmid #161608: pUD-MSP1D1
Purpose: Bacterial expression of mutated membrane scaffold protein ("ultra-dark" MSP1D1) for Nanodisc formation
Depositing lab: Stephen Sligar. Depositing organization: University of Illinois at Urbana-Champaign. Publication: Dark, Ultra-Dark and Ultra-Bright Nanodiscs for membrane protein investigations. McLean MA, Denisov IG, Grinkova YV, Sligar SG. Anal Biochem. 2020 Oct 15;607:113860. doi: 10.1016/j.ab.2020.113860. Epub 2020 Aug 1. PubMed 32750355.
Backbone
  Vector backbone: pET 28a
  Backbone manufacturer: Novagen
  Backbone size w/o insert (bp): 5300
  Vector type: Bacterial Expression
Growth in bacteria
  Bacterial resistance: Kanamycin, 50 μg/mL
  Growth temperature: 37°C
  Growth strain: DH5alpha
  Growth instructions: for protein expression use strain with internal source of T7 polymerase e.g. BL21(DE3)
  Copy number: High Copy
Gene/Insert
  Gene/Insert name: UD-MSP1D1 (alt name: membrane scaffold protein)
  Species: synthetic gene
  Insert size (bp): 640
  Mutation: mutant of MSP1D1; all tryptophans and tyrosines were replaced by phenylalanines
  Promoter: T7
  Tag / fusion protein: 7-His tag (N terminal on insert)
  Cloning method: Restriction Enzyme; 5′ cloning site Nco 1 (not destroyed); 3′ cloning site Hind III (not destroyed)
  Sequencing primers: 5′ T7; 3′ T7 term
Terms and licenses: Academic/Nonprofit Terms; Industry Terms: Not Available to Industry
How to cite: pUD-MSP1D1 was a gift from Stephen Sligar (Addgene plasmid # 161608 ; http://n2t.net/addgene:161608 ; RRID:Addgene_161608)
