>Addgene plasmid #161608 | pUD-MSP1D1 | depositor partial sequence | sequence record 313256 | sequencing result with T7 primer
TTTGAGGAAATTCCCTCTAGAATAATTTTGTTTAACTTTAAGAAGGAGATATACCATGGGTCATCATCAT
CATCATCATCACGATTATGATATTCCTACTACTGAGAATTTGTATTTTCAGGGTTCTACCTTCAGTAAAC
TTCGCGAACAACTGGGCCCCGTGACGCAGGAATTCTTCGACAACCTGGAAAAAGAAACCGAGGGACTGCG
TCAGGAAATGTCCAAAGATTTAGAAGAGGTGAAGGCCAAGGTTCAGCCATTTCTCGATGACTTTCAGAAA
AAATTCCAGGAAGAGATGGAATTATTTCGTCAAAAGGTGGAACCGCTGCGTGCGGAACTGCAAGAGGGGG
CACGCCAAAAACTCCATGAGCTCCAAGAGAAGCTCAGCCCATTAGGCGAAGAAATGCGCGATCGCGCCCG
TGCACATGTTGATGCACTCCGGACTCATTTGGCGCCGTTTTCGGATGAACTTCGCCAGCGTTTGGCCGCA
CGTCTGGAGGCGCTGAAAGAAAACGGGGGTGCCCGCTTGGCTGAGTTCCACGCGAAAGCGACAGAACACC
TGAGCACCTTGAGCGAAAAAGCGAAACCGGCGCTGGAAGATCTACGCCAGGGCTTATTGCCTGTTCTTGA
GAGCTTTAAAGTCAGTTTTCTGTCAGCTCTGGAAGAATTTACTAAAAAGCTGAATACCCAGTAAGCTTGC
GGCCGACTCGAGCACCACCACCACCACCACTGAGATCCGGCTGCTAACAAAGCCCGAAAGGAAGCTGAGT
TGGCTGCTGCCACCGCTGAGCAATAACTAGCATAACCCCTTGGGGCCTCTAAACGGGTCTTGAGGGGTTT
TTTGCTGAAAGGAGGAACTATATCCGGATTGGCGAATGGG
[125 nt withheld, positions 881-1005]
CGCCGGCTTTCCCCGTC
[66 nt withheld, positions 1023-1088]
CTTGAATTA
[45 nt withheld, positions 1098-1142]
CGCCCTTTGACGTTGGAGTCCCGTTCTTTAATAGTGGAC
